Addgene plasmid #193649: pCMV-dCas12a-CDA1
Purpose: Expression of base editor dCas12a-CDA1 in mammalian cells for base editing, along with non-fused EGFP fluorescence
Depositing lab: Liangxue Lai. Depositing organization: Guangzhou Institute of Biomedicine and Health (GIBH), Chinese Academy of Sciences. Publication: Multiplexed base editing through Cas12a variant-mediated cytosine and adenine base editors. Chen F, Lian M, Ma B, Gou S, Luo X, Yang K, Shi H, Xie J, Ge W, Ouyang Z, Lai C, Li N, Zhang Q, Jin Q, Liang Y, Chen T, Wang J, Zhao X, Li L, Yu M, Ye Y, Wang K, Wu H, Lai L. Commun Biol. 2022 Nov 2;5(1):1163. doi: 10.1038/s42003-022-04152-8. PubMed 36323848.
Backbone
  Vector backbone: pCMV
  Vector type: Mammalian Expression
Growth in bacteria
  Bacterial resistance: Ampicillin, 100 μg/mL
  Growth temperature: 37°C
  Growth strain: DH5alpha
  Copy number: High Copy
Gene/Insert
  Gene/Insert name: dLbCas12a-PmCDA1, EGFP
  Species: Synthetic
  Promoter: CMV
  Cloning method: Unknown
  Sequencing primers: 5′ CMV
Terms and licenses: Academic/Nonprofit Terms; Industry Terms: Not Available to Industry
How to cite: pCMV-dCas12a-CDA1 was a gift from Liangxue Lai (Addgene plasmid # 193649 ; http://n2t.net/addgene:193649 ; RRID:Addgene_193649)
