[The description below was written by a language model from this plasmid's Addgene catalogue record and pLannotate feature annotations shown in this document.]
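Description:
pCMV-dCas12a-CDA1 is a mammalian expression plasmid of about 9.8 kb, built on a pCMV backbone, that produces a Cas12a-based cytosine base editor together with a separate EGFP marker. It is propagated in E. coli at high copy from a ColE1/pUC-type origin and selected with ampicillin through the β-lactamase gene and its native promoter. Leftover bacterial backbone elements (lac promoter and operator, CAP binding site, fragments of lacI and bom, and short SV40 promoter and MCS fragments) are annotated but play no evident role in the mammalian cassette. No mammalian selection marker appears in the feature table.

The payload is a single transcription unit driven by the human CMV immediate-early enhancer and promoter, with a T7 promoter just downstream that could support in vitro transcription. According to the catalogue entry, the open reading frame encodes nuclease-dead LbCas12a fused to the PmCDA1 cytidine deaminase. The automated annotation does not label either part, leaving a large unannotated stretch between the promoter region and the downstream features. A short match to ABE(7.10) within it most likely reflects a shared linker or similar short sequence rather than an adenine deaminase. A uracil glycosylase inhibitor (UGI) from phage PBS2 follows, which blocks excision of the uracil intermediate and so favours C-to-T outcomes. An E2A ribosome-skipping peptide then links to EGFP, so the fluorescent protein is released as a non-fused polypeptide reporting transfected, editor-expressing cells. The bGH polyadenylation signal terminates the transcript. No crRNA expression cassette is annotated, so the guide would presumably be supplied separately. The plasmid is intended for cytosine base editing in mammalian cells, in the context of multiplexed Cas12a-mediated editing.
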