Features (pLannotate 1.2.2; 18 found; start..end, strand, type, name):
    132..335     +  promoter       CMV promoter: human cytomegalovirus (CMV) immediate early promoter
    377..395     +  promoter       T7 promoter: promoter for bacteriophage T7 RNA polymerase
   1032..1080    +  CDS            ABE(7.10) (fragment): adenine base editor comprising wild-type E. coli TadA fused to the evolved TadA*(7.10) mutant (Gaudelli et al., 2017)
   5797..6045    +  CDS            UGI: UNGI_BPPB2 - Experimental evidence at protein level: Swiss-Prot protein existence level 1. This protein binds specifically and reversibly to the host uracil-DNA glycosylase, preventing removal of uracil residues from PBS2 DNA by the host uracil-excision repair system. From Bacillus phage PBS2 (Bacteriophage PBS2).
   6088..6147    +  CDS            E2A: 2A peptide from equine rhinitis A virus polyprotein Eukaryotic ribosomes fail to insert a peptide bond between the Gly and Pro residues, yielding separate polypeptides.
   6148..6864    +  CDS            EGFP: the original enhanced GFP (Yang et al., 1996) mammalian codon-optimized
   6910..7134    +  polyA_signal   bGH poly(A) signal: bovine growth hormone polyadenylation signal
   7138..7159    +  promoter       SV40 promoter (fragment): SV40 enhancer and early promoter
   7164..7180    +  misc_feature   MCS (fragment): pBluescript multiple cloning site
   7229..7245    -  protein_bind   lac operator: The lac repressor binds to the lac operator to inhibit transcription in E. coli. This inhibition can be relieved by adding lactose or isopropyl-β-D-thiogalactopyranoside (IPTG). lac repressor encoded by lacI
   7253..7283    -  promoter       lac promoter: promoter for the E. coli lac operon
   7298..7319    -  protein_bind   CAP binding site: CAP binding activates transcription in the presence of cAMP. E. coli catabolite activator protein
   7332..7424    -  CDS            lacI (fragment): lac repressor; lacI; The lac repressor binds to the lac operator to inhibit transcription in E. coli. This inhibition can be relieved by adding lactose or isopropyl-β-D-thiogalactopyranoside (IPTG).
   7607..8195    -  rep_origin     ori: high-copy-number ColE1/pMB1/pBR322/pUC origin of replication
   8366..9226    -  CDS            AmpR: β-lactamase; bla; confers resistance to ampicillin, carbenicillin, and related antibiotics
   9227..9331    -  promoter       AmpR promoter: bla
   9402..9446    -  misc_feature   bom (fragment): basis of mobility region from pBR322
   9601..131     +  enhancer       CMV enhancer (across the origin): human cytomegalovirus immediate early enhancer
>Addgene plasmid #193649 | pCMV-dCas12a-CDA1 | addgene full sequence | sequence record 422060 | Addgene NGS Result
ATATGCCAAGTACGCCCCCTATTGACGTCAATGACGGTAAATGGCCCGCCTGGCATTATGCCCAGTACAT
GACCTTATGGGACTTTCCTACTTGGCAGTACATCTACGTATTAGTCATCGCTATTACCATGGTGATGCGG
TTTTGGCAGTACATCAATGGGCGTGGATAGCGGTTTGACTCACGGGGATTTCCAAGTCTCCACCCCATTG
ACGTCAATGGGAGTTTGTTTTGGCACCAAAATCAACGGGACTTTCCAAAATGTCGTAACAACTCCGCCCC
ATTGACGCAAATGGGCGGTAGGCGTGTACGGTGGGAGGTCTATATAAGCAGAGCTGGTTTAGTGAACCGT
CAGATCCGCTAGAGATCCGCGGCCGCTAATACGACTCACTATAGGGAGAGCCGCCACCATGACAGACGCC
GAGTACGTGCGCATTCATGAGAAACTGGATATTTACACCTTCAAGAAGCAGTTCTTCAACAACAAGAAAT
CTGTGTCACACCGCTGCTACGTGCTGTTTGAGTTGAAGCGAAGGGGCGAAAGAAGGGCTTGCTTTTGGGG
CTATGCCGTCAACAAGCCCCAAAGTGGCACCGAGAGAGGAATACACGCTGAGATATTCAGTATCCGAAAG
GTGGAAGAGTATCTTCGGGATAATCCTGGGCAGTTTACGATCAACTGGTATTCCAGCTGGAGTCCTTGCG
CTGATTGTGCCGAGAAAATTCTGGAATGGTATAATCAGGAACTTCGGGGAAACGGGCACACATTGAAAAT
CTGGGCCTGCAAGCTGTACTACGAGAAGAATGCCCGGAACCAGATAGGACTCTGGAATCTGAGGGACAAT
GGTGTAGGCCTGAACGTGATGGTTTCCGAGCACTATCAGTGTTGTCGGAAGATTTTCATCCAAAGCTCTC
ATAACCAGCTCAATGAAAACCGCTGGTTGGAGAAAACACTGAAACGTGCGGAGAAGTGGAGATCCGAGCT
GAGCATCATGATCCAGGTCAAGATTCTGCATACCACTAAGTCTCCAGCCGTTAGCGGCAGCGAGACTCCC
GGGACCTCAGAGTCCGCCACACCCGAAAGTATGTCAAAGCTGGAGAAATTCACCAACTGTTATAGCCTGT
CTAAGACCCTGCGCTTCAAGGCAATCCCAGTGGGCAAGACACAAGAGAACATTGACAACAAACGGCTCCT
GGTGGAGGATGAGAAGAGGGCTGAAGATTACAAGGGCGTTAAGAAGCTGCTGGATAGGTACTATCTGTCA
TTCATCAACGATGTCCTCCACAGTATCAAGCTGAAGAATCTGAACAATTACATTTCTCTGTTCCGGAAGA
AGACACGGACCGAGAAGGAGAACAAAGAGCTGGAGAATCTGGAGATCAACCTGAGGAAAGAAATAGCTAA
GGCTTTCAAAGGGAACGAGGGTTACAAGTCCCTGTTCAAGAAAGACATTATCGAGACTATTCTGCCTGAG
TTCCTGGACGATAAAGATGAGATCGCCCTCGTCAATTCCTTCAATGGGTTTACCACAGCCTTTACCGGCT
TCTTCGACAATAGAGAGAATATGTTCTCTGAAGAGGCCAAATCCACTAGCATCGCCTTTCGCTGCATAAA
CGAGAACCTGACTAGGTACATCAGCAATATGGACATCTTTGAGAAAGTCGATGCCATATTCGACAAACAT
GAGGTGCAGGAGATTAAGGAGAAGATCCTGAACTCAGATTACGATGTCGAAGATTTCTTCGAGGGAGAGT
TCTTCAACTTCGTGCTCACACAAGAGGGCATTGATGTGTACAATGCAATCATTGGAGGGTTCGTGACAGA
GAGTGGCGAGAAGATAAAGGGCCTGAACGAGTATATCAACCTCTACAACCAGAAAACCAAGCAGAAACTG
CCTAAGTTCAAGCCACTGTACAAACAAGTGCTCTCAGATAGGGAAAGCCTGAGCTTCTACGGTGAAGGGT
ATACATCAGATGAAGAAGTGCTCGAAGTGTTCCGCAACACCCTCAATAAGAACAGTGAAATCTTCTCTTC
AATCAAGAAGCTGGAGAAACTGTTCAAGAATTTCGATGAGTACTCCTCTGCCGGAATCTTTGTGAAGAAT
GGCCCTGCAATATCCACTATTAGCAAAGACATCTTTGGCGAGTGGAACGTTATCAGGGATAAGTGGAATG
CCGAGTACGATGATATTCATCTCAAGAAGAAAGCCGTGGTTACAGAGAAATACGAGGATGATAGACGCAA
GAGCTTTAAGAAGATTGGTAGCTTCTCTCTCGAACAGCTGCAGGAGTACGCCGACGCTGACCTGTCAGTC
GTGGAGAAACTCAAGGAGATCATAATCCAGAAGGTGGATGAAATCTACAAAGTGTATGGAAGCTCTGAGA
AACTCTTCGATGCAGACTTTGTTCTGGAGAAGAGTCTGAAGAAGAACGACGCAGTGGTTGCTATCATGAA
GGACCTGCTGGATTCTGTTAAGTCTTTCGAGAATTACATTAAGGCATTCTTTGGTGAAGGGAAGGAGACA
AATAGGGACGAGAGCTTCTATGGCGACTTTGTTCTGGCCTACGACATCCTCCTCAAGGTTGACCACATCT
ATGACGCTATACGGAATTACGTTACCCAGAAGCCCTATAGCAAAGACAAGTTCAAGCTGTATTTCCAGAA
TCCACAGTTTATGGGTGGGTGGGATAAAGACAAAGAAACAGATTACAGGGCCACTATCCTGCGGTACGGC
AGCAAATACTATCTGGCTATCATGGATAAGAAGTACGCCAAATGCCTCCAGAAGATCGACAAGGACGACG
TGAACGGTAACTACGAGAAGATCAATTACAAGCTCCTGCCAGGACCTAACAAGATGCTGCCCAAGGTGTT
CTTCTCCAAGAAATGGATGGCCTACTATAACCCAAGCGAGGACATTCAGAAGATATACAAGAATGGGACA
TTCAAGAAGGGCGATATGTTCAACCTCAACGACTGCCACAAGCTGATTGATTTCTTCAAGGATAGCATTT
CTCGCTATCCCAAGTGGTCTAATGCATACGATTTCAACTTCAGCGAGACTGAGAAGTACAAAGACATCGC
TGGCTTCTACCGGGAGGTGGAAGAGCAAGGCTATAAGGTGTCATTCGAATCCGCTTCTAAGAAGGAAGTG
GATAAGCTCGTGGAAGAGGGTAAGCTGTACATGTTCCAGATATACAACAAAGACTTCAGCGATAAGAGCC
ACGGCACTCCAAACCTCCATACTATGTATTTCAAGCTGCTGTTTGACGAGAACAACCACGGACAGATTAG
GCTGTCAGGAGGCGCAGAACTCTTCATGCGCAGAGCTTCACTGAAGAAGGAGGAACTCGTTGTCCACCCA
GCCAATAGCCCTATAGCCAATAAGAATCCAGACAATCCTAAGAAAACCACTACTCTGTCTTACGATGTGT
ATAAGGATAAGAGATTCTCTGAAGATCAGTACGAACTGCACATACCCATTGCCATTAACAAGTGCCCTAA
GAACATCTTCAAGATTAACACAGAGGTTAGAGTGCTCCTGAAACACGACGATAACCCTTATGTTATAGGC
ATTGCTCGCGGAGAGAGAAACCTGCTGTACATCGTCGTGGTGGACGGCAAAGGCAACATCGTGGAACAGT
ACAGTCTCAATGAAATCATTAACAATTTCAACGGAATCCGCATTAAGACCGACTACCATTCTCTCCTCGA
CAAGAAGGAGAAAGAAAGGTTCGAAGCAAGACAGAATTGGACAAGTATAGAGAATATCAAAGAACTGAAG
GCTGGGTACATCTCTCAGGTTGTGCACAAGATATGTGAGCTGGTGGAGAAGTACGACGCTGTTATCGCCC
TCGCGGACCTGAATAGCGGCTTCAAGAACTCCAGGGTGAAGGTGGAGAAGCAGGTGTATCAGAAGTTCGA
GAAGATGCTGATCGACAAGCTCAACTATATGGTGGACAAGAAATCCAATCCTTGCGCTACTGGTGGAGCC
CTGAAGGGCTATCAAATCACCAATAAGTTCGAATCTTTCAAGTCTATGAGCACCCAGAATGGCTTCATCT
TCTACATACCCGCATGGCTGACATCCAAGATTGATCCCTCTACCGGATTTGTTAATCTGCTCAAGACTAA
GTACACCTCTATTGCTGACTCAAAGAAGTTCATATCATCATTTGACCGCATCATGTACGTGCCAGAAGAG
GACCTGTTCGAGTTTGCCCTGGATTACAAGAATTTCTCTCGGACTGACGCCGACTACATCAAGAAGTGGA
AGCTCTACTCTTATGGTAATCGGATTCGCATATTCCGCAATCCCAAGAAGAATAACGTGTTCGATTGGGA
GGAAGTTTGCCTCACCAGCGCTTACAAGGAGCTGTTCAATAAGTATGGGATTAACTACCAGCAGGGCGAC
ATAAGAGCCCTGCTGTGCGAACAATCTGATAAGGCATTCTATTCCTCTTTCATGGCACTGATGTCACTGA
TGCTGCAAATGCGCAATTCCATCACCGGAAGAACAGACGTGGCCTTTCTGATCTCTCCTGTCAAGAACTC
AGATGGCATCTTCTACGATTCCCGCAACTATGAAGCACAGGAGAATGCTATCCTGCCTAAGAATGCCGAT
GCAAATGGAGCCTATAACATCGCCAGAAAGGTCCTCTGGGCCATAGGACAATTCAAGAAAGCTGAAGATG
AGAAGCTGGACAAGGTGAAGATCGCCATTTCAAACAAAGAGTGGCTCGAATATGCTCAGACCTCAGTGAA
GCATGGATCACCCAAGAAGAAACGGAAAGTGTCTGGTGGTTCTACTAATCTGTCAGATATTATTGAAAAG
GAGACCGGTAAGCAACTGGTTATCCAGGAATCCATCCTCATGCTCCCAGAGGAGGTGGAAGAAGTCATTG
GGAACAAGCCGGAAAGCGATATACTCGTGCACACCGCCTACGACGAGAGCACCGACGAGAATGTCATGCT
TCTGACTAGCGACGCCCCTGAATACAAGCCTTGGGCTCTGGTCATACAGGATAGCAACGGTGAGAACAAG
ATTAAGATGCTCTCTGGTGGTTCTCCCAAGAAGAAGAGGAAAGTCGGGCCCGAGGGCAGAGGAAGTCTGC
TAACATGCGGTGACGTCGAGGAGAATCCTGGCCCAACTAATCTGTCAGATATTATTGAAAAGGAGACCGG
TAAGCAACTGGTTATCCAGGAATCCATCCTCATGCTCCCAGAGGAGGTGGAAGAAGTCATTGGGAACAAG
CCGGAAAGCGATATACTCGTGCACACCGCCTACGACGAGAGCACCGACGAGAATGTCATGCTTCTGACTA
GCGACGCCCCTGAATACAAGCCTTGGGCTCTGGTCATACAGGATAGCAACGGTGAGAACAAGATTAAGAT
GCTCCCCAAGAAGAAGAGGAAAGTCGCTACTAACTTCAGCCTGCTGAAGCAGGCTGGAGACGTGGAGGAG
AACCCTGGACCTACCAACCTGTCCGATATCATTGAGAAAGAGACCGGCAAACAGCTGGTGATCCAGGAGA
GCATCCTGATGCTGCCCGAAGAGGTGGAGGAAGTGATCGGCAACAAGCCCGAGTCCGACATCCTGGTGCA
CACAGCCTATGATGAATCCACCGACGAGAACGTGATGCTGCTGACCTCCGATGCTCCCGAGTATAAACCC
TGGGCACTGGTGATCCAGGACTCTAATGGAGAGAACAAGATCAAGATGCTGCCCAAGAAGAAGAGGAAAG
TCGAAGGACGGGGCTCCCTCCTGACCTGTGGCGATGTGGAAGAGAACCCCGGCCCCACAAACCTCAGTGA
CATTATCGAGAAGGAAACAGGAAAACAGCTCGTCATTCAAGAATCTATTCTTATGTTGCCTGAGGAAGTC
GAAGAGGTTATTGGCAATAAACCTGAATCTGATATTCTTGTCCATACCGCTTACGATGAGTCCACAGATG
AAAATGTTATGCTGCTCACATCTGACGCACCAGAGTACAAACCATGGGCGCTCGTTATTCAAGATTCCAA
CGGCGAAAACAAAATCAAAATGCTTTCTGGTGGTTCTCCTAAAAAAAAAAGAAAGGTGGGCTCGGGCCAG
TGTACTAATTATGCTCTCTTGAAATTGGCTGGAGATGTTGAGAGCAACCCAGGTCCCGTGAGCAAGGGCG
AGGAGCTGTTCACCGGGGTGGTGCCCATCCTGGTCGAGCTGGACGGCGACGTAAACGGCCACAAGTTCAG
CGTGTCCGGCGAGGGCGAGGGCGATGCCACCTACGGCAAGCTGACCCTGAAGTTCATCTGCACCACCGGC
AAGCTGCCCGTGCCCTGGCCCACCCTCGTGACCACCCTGACCTACGGCGTGCAGTGCTTCAGCCGCTACC
CCGACCACATGAAGCAGCACGACTTCTTCAAGTCCGCCATGCCCGAAGGCTACGTCCAGGAGCGCACCAT
CTTCTTCAAGGACGACGGCAACTACAAGACCCGCGCCGAGGTGAAGTTCGAGGGCGACACCCTGGTGAAC
CGCATCGAGCTGAAGGGCATCGACTTCAAGGAGGACGGCAACATCCTGGGGCACAAGCTGGAGTACAACT
ACAACAGCCACAACGTCTATATCATGGCCGACAAGCAGAAGAACGGCATCAAGGTGAACTTCAAGATCCG
CCACAACATCGAGGACGGCAGCGTGCAGCTCGCCGACCACTACCAGCAGAACACCCCCATCGGCGACGGC
CCCGTGCTGCTGCCCGACAACCACTACCTGAGCACCCAGTCCGCCCTGAGCAAAGACCCCAACGAGAAGC
GCGATCACATGGTCCTGCTGGAGTTCGTGACCGCCGCCGGGATCACTCTCGGCATGGACGAGCTGTACAA
GTAAATCATCACCATCACCATTGAGTTTAAACCCGCTGATCAGCCTCGACTGTGCCTTCTAGTTGCCAGC
CATCTGTTGTTTGCCCCTCCCCCGTGCCTTCCTTGACCCTGGAAGGTGCCACTCCCACTGTCCTTTCCTA
ATAAAATGAGGAAATTGCATCGCATTGTCTGAGTAGGTGTCATTCTATTCTGGGGGGTGGGGTGGGGCAG
GACAGCAAGGGGGAGGATTGGGAAGACAATAGCAGGCATGCTGGGGATGCGGTGGGCTCTATGGCTTCTG
AGGCGGAAAGAACCAGCTGGGGCTCGATACCGTCGACCTCTAGCTAGAGCTTGGCGTAATCATGGTCATA
GCTGTTTCCTGTGTGAAATTGTTATCCGCTCACAATTCCACACAACATACGAGCCGGAAGCATAAAGTGT
AAAGCCTAGGGTGCCTAATGAGTGAGCTAACTCACATTAATTGCGTTGCGCTCACTGCCCGCTTTCCAGT
CGGGAAACCTGTCGTGCCAGCTGCATTAATGAATCGGCCAACGCGCGGGAAGAGGCGGTTTGCGTATTGG
GCGCTCTTCCGCTTCCTCGCTCACTGACTCGCTGCGCTCGGTCGTTCGGCTGCGGCGAGCGGTATCAGCT
CACTCAAAGGCGGTAATACGGTTATCCACAGAATCAGGGGATAACGCAGGAAAGAACATGTGAGCAAAAG
GCCAGCAAAAGGCCAGGAACCGTAAAAAGGCCGCGTTGCTGGCGTTTTTCCATAGGCTCCGCCCCCCTGA
CGAGCATCACAAAAATCGACGCTCAAGTCAGAGGTGGCGAAACCCGACAGGACTATAAAGATACCAGGCG
TTTCCCCCTGGAAGCTCCCTCGTGCGCTCTCCTGTTCCGACCCTGCCGCTTACCGGATACCTGTCCGCCT
TTCTCCCTTCGGGAAGCGTGGCGCTTTCTCATAGCTCACGCTGTAGGTATCTCAGTTCGGTGTAGGTCGT
TCGCTCCAAGCTGGGCTGTGTGCACGAACCCCCCGTTCAGCCCGACCGCTGCGCCTTATCCGGTAACTAT
CGTCTTGAGTCCAACCCGGTAAGACACGACTTATCGCCACTGGCAGCAGCCACTGGTAACAGGATTAGCA
GAGCGAGGTATGTAGGCGGTGCTACAGAGTTCTTGAAGTGGTGGCCTAACTACGGCTACACTAGAAGAAC
AGTATTTGGTATCTGCGCTCTGCTGAAGCCAGTTACCTTCGGAAAAAGAGTTGGTAGCTCTTGATCCGGC
AAACAAACCACCGCTGGTAGCGGTGGTTTTTTTGTTTGCAAGCAGCAGATTACGCGCAGAAAAAAAGGAT
CTCAAGAAGATCCTTTGATCTTTTCTACGGGGTCTGACGCTCAGTGGAACGAAAACTCACGTTAAGGGAT
TTTGGTCATGAGATTATCAAAAAGGATCTTCACCTAGATCCTTTTAAATTAAAAATGAAGTTTTAAATCA
ATCTAAAGTATATATGAGTAAACTTGGTCTGACAGTTACCAATGCTTAATCAGTGAGGCACCTATCTCAG
CGATCTGTCTATTTCGTTCATCCATAGTTGCCTGACTCCCCGTCGTGTAGATAACTACGATACGGGAGGG
CTTACCATCTGGCCCCAGTGCTGCAATGATACCGCGAGACCCACGCTCACCGGCTCCAGATTTATCAGCA
ATAAACCAGCCAGCCGGAAGGGCCGAGCGCAGAAGTGGTCCTGCAACTTTATCCGCCTCCATCCAGTCTA
TTAATTGTTGCCGGGAAGCTAGAGTAAGTAGTTCGCCAGTTAATAGTTTGCGCAACGTTGTTGCCATTGC
TACAGGCATCGTGGTGTCACGCTCGTCGTTTGGTATGGCTTCATTCAGCTCCGGTTCCCAACGATCAAGG
CGAGTTACATGATCCCCCATGTTGTGCAAAAAAGCGGTTAGCTCCTTCGGTCCTCCGATCGTTGTCAGAA
GTAAGTTGGCCGCAGTGTTATCACTCATGGTTATGGCAGCACTGCATAATTCTCTTACTGTCATGCCATC
CGTAAGATGCTTTTCTGTGACTGGTGAGTACTCAACCAAGTCATTCTGAGAATAGTGTATGCGGCGACCG
AGTTGCTCTTGCCCGGCGTCAATACGGGATAATACCGCGCCACATAGCAGAACTTTAAAAGTGCTCATCA
TTGGAAAACGTTCTTCGGGGCGAAAACTCTCAAGGATCTTACCGCTGTTGAGATCCAGTTCGATGTAACC
CACTCGTGCACCCAACTGATCTTCAGCATCTTTTACTTTCACCAGCGTTTCTGGGTGAGCAAAAACAGGA
AGGCAAAATGCCGCAAAAAAGGGAATAAGGGCGACACGGAAATGTTGAATACTCATACTCTTCCTTTTTC
AATATTATTGAAGCATTTATCAGGGTTATTGTCTCATGAGCGGATACATATTTGAATGTATTTAGAAAAA
TAAACAAATAGGGGTTCCGCGCACATTTCCCCGAAAAGTGCCACCTGACGTCGACGGATCGGGAGATCGA
TCTCCCGATCCCCTAGGGTCGACTCTCAGTACAATCTGCTCTGATGCCGCATAGTTAAGCCAGTATCTGC
TCCCTGCTTGTGTGTTGGAGGTCGCTGAGTAGTGCGCGAGCAAAATTTAAGCTACAACAAGGCAAGGCTT
GACCGACAATTGCATGAAGAATCTGCTTAGGGTTAGGCGTTTTGCGCTGCTTCGCGATGTACGGGCCAGA
TATACGCGTTGACATTGATTATTGACTAGTTATTAATAGTAATCAATTACGGGGTCATTAGTTCATAGCC
CATATATGGAGTTCCGCGTTACATAACTTACGGTAAATGGCCCGCCTGGCTGACCGCCCAACGACCCCCG
CCCATTGACGTCAATAATGACGTATGTTCCCATAGTAACGCCAATAGGGACTTTCCATTGACGTCAATGG
GTGGAGTATTTACGGTAAACTGCCCACTTGGCAGTACATCAAGTGTATC
